Addgene plasmid #67006: pMAL-c5X-BQ_6
Purpose: Expresses malE-BQ_6 in E. coli
Depositing lab: Ashutosh Chilkoti. Depositing organization: Duke University. Publication: Combinatorial codon scrambling enables scalable gene synthesis and amplification of repetitive proteins. Tang NC, Chilkoti A. Nat Mater. 2016 Jan 4. doi: 10.1038/nmat4521. PubMed 26726995.
Backbone
  Vector backbone: pMAL-c5X
  Backbone manufacturer: New England Biolabs
  Backbone size w/o insert (bp): 5677
  Vector type: Bacterial Expression
Growth in bacteria
  Bacterial resistance: Ampicillin, 100 μg/mL
  Growth temperature: 30°C
  Growth strain: DH5alpha
  Copy number: Low Copy
Gene/Insert
  Gene/Insert name: malE-BQ_6
  Species: Synthetic
  Promoter: tac
  Tag / fusion protein: malE-Factor Xa (N terminal on backbone); His6 (C terminal on backbone)
  Cloning method: Gibson Cloning
  Sequencing primers: 5′ GGTCGTCAGACTGTCGATGAAGCC; 3′ TGTCCTACTCAGGAGAGCGTTCAC
Terms and licenses: Academic/Nonprofit Terms; Industry Terms: Not Available to Industry
How to cite: pMAL-c5X-BQ_6 was a gift from Ashutosh Chilkoti (Addgene plasmid # 67006 ; http://n2t.net/addgene:67006 ; RRID:Addgene_67006)
