[The description below was written by a language model from this plasmid's Addgene catalogue record and pLannotate feature annotations shown in this document.]
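Description:
pMAL-c5X-BQ_6 is a bacterial expression plasmid built on the commercial pMAL-c5X backbone and designed to produce a maltose-binding protein fusion, malE-BQ_6, in E. coli. The annotated sequence is 6,500 nt. It is maintained under ampicillin selection through the bla (AmpR) gene and replicates from a ColE1/pMB1-type origin. The generic annotation calls this origin high-copy, but the plasmid also carries the rop gene and pBR322-derived bom fragments, which fits the catalogue's low-copy designation.

Expression is driven by the hybrid tac promoter followed by a lac operator. The plasmid supplies its own lac repressor from lacI under the up-mutated lacIq promoter, so transcription is held off until it is induced with IPTG. The MBP coding sequence lacks a signal peptide, so the fusion protein stays in the cytosol. According to the record, MBP is joined to the insert through a Factor Xa cleavage site, allowing the carrier to be removed after purification, and a His6 tag lies at the C terminus. The BQ_6 insert itself is not annotated in the feature table. It presumably occupies the unannotated gap between the end of MBP and the rrnB T1/T2 terminators that close the transcription unit. The record describes BQ_6 only as synthetic and introduced by Gibson cloning, and does not state what it encodes. The associated publication concerns codon scrambling for the synthesis and amplification of genes encoding repetitive proteins, which suggests the insert is one such designed repetitive sequence, with MBP serving as a solubility and affinity-purification partner.
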