Features (pLannotate 1.2.2; 16 found; start..end, strand, type, name):
      3..80      +  promoter       lacIq promoter: lacI (mutant); In the lacIq allele, a single base change in the promoter boosts expression of the lacI gene about 10-fold.
     81..1163    +  CDS            lacI: lac repressor; lacI; The lac repressor binds to the lac operator to inhibit transcription in E. coli. This inhibition can be relieved by adding lactose or isopropyl-β-D-thiogalactopyranoside (IPTG).
   1176..1197    +  protein_bind   CAP binding site: CAP binding activates transcription in the presence of cAMP. E. coli catabolite activator protein
   1216..1233    +  promoter       tet promoter (fragment): E. coli promoter for tetracycline efflux protein gene
   1406..1434    +  promoter       tac promoter: strong E. coli promoter; hybrid between the trp and lac UV5 promoters
   1442..1458    +  protein_bind   lac operator: The lac repressor binds to the lac operator to inhibit transcription in E. coli. This inhibition can be relieved by adding lactose or isopropyl-β-D-thiogalactopyranoside (IPTG). lac repressor encoded by lacI
   1528..2628    +  CDS            MBP: maltose binding protein from E. coli; malE (mutated); This version of the gene does not encode a signal sequence, so MBP will remain in the cytosol.
   3586..3672    +  terminator     rrnB T1 terminator: Escherichia coli rrnB; transcription terminator T1 from the E. coli rrnB gene
   3764..3791    +  terminator     rrnB T2 terminator: transcription terminator T2 from the E. coli rrnB gene
   3838..3909    +  promoter       AmpR promoter: bla
   3910..4770    +  CDS            AmpR: β-lactamase; bla; confers resistance to ampicillin, carbenicillin, and related antibiotics
   4858..5446    +  rep_origin     ori: high-copy-number ColE1/pMB1/pBR322/pUC origin of replication
   5632..5684    -  misc_feature   bom (fragment): basis of mobility region from pBR322
   5695..5714    -  misc_feature   bom (fragment): basis of mobility region from pBR322
   5816..6007    -  CDS            rop: Rop protein, which maintains plasmids at low copy number; rop
   6024..6404    +  CDS            YPB1_ECOLX: Protein predicted: Swiss-Prot protein existence level 4. From Escherichia coli.
>Addgene plasmid #67006 | pMAL-c5X-BQ_6 | depositor full sequence | sequence record 115447 | Full Sequence
CCGACACCATCGAATGGTGCAAAACCTTTCGCGGTATGGCATGATAGCGCCCGGAAGAGAGTCAATTCAG
GGTGGTGAATGTGAAACCAGTAACGTTATACGATGTCGCAGAGTATGCCGGTGTCTCTTATCAGACCGTT
TCCCGCGTGGTGAACCAGGCCAGCCACGTTTCTGCGAAAACGCGGGAAAAAGTGGAAGCGGCGATGGCGG
AGCTGAATTACATTCCCAACCGCGTGGCACAACAACTGGCGGGCAAACAGTCGTTGCTGATTGGCGTTGC
CACCTCCAGTCTGGCCCTGCACGCGCCGTCGCAAATTGTCGCGGCGATTAAATCTCGCGCCGATCAACTG
GGTGCCAGCGTGGTGGTGTCGATGGTAGAACGAAGCGGCGTCGAAGCCTGTAAAGCGGCGGTGCACAATC
TTCTCGCGCAACGCGTCAGTGGGCTGATCATTAACTATCCGCTGGATGACCAGGATGCCATTGCTGTGGA
AGCTGCCTGCACTAATGTTCCGGCGTTATTTCTTGATGTCTCTGACCAGACACCCATCAACAGTATTATT
TTCTCCCATGAAGACGGTACGCGACTGGGCGTGGAGCATCTGGTCGCATTGGGTCACCAGCAAATCGCGC
TGTTAGCGGGCCCATTAAGTTCTGTCTCGGCGCGTCTGCGTCTGGCTGGCTGGCATAAATATCTCACTCG
CAATCAAATTCAGCCGATAGCGGAACGGGAAGGCGACTGGAGTGCCATGTCCGGTTTTCAACAAACCATG
CAAATGCTGAATGAGGGCATCGTTCCCACTGCGATGCTGGTTGCCAACGATCAGATGGCGCTGGGCGCAA
TGCGCGCCATTACCGAGTCCGGGCTGCGCGTTGGTGCGGATATTTCGGTAGTGGGATACGACGATACCGA
AGACAGCTCATGTTATATCCCGCCGTTAACCACCATCAAACAGGATTTTCGCCTGCTGGGGCAAACCAGC
GTGGACCGCTTGCTGCAACTCTCTCAGGGCCAGGCGGTGAAGGGCAATCAGCTGTTGCCCGTCTCACTGG
TGAAAAGAAAAACCACCCTGGCGCCCAATACGCAAACCGCCTCTCCCCGCGCGTTGGCCGATTCATTAAT
GCAGCTGGCACGACAGGTTTCCCGACTGGAAAGCGGGCAGTGAGCGCAACGCAATTAATGTAAGTTAGCT
CACTCATTAGGCACAATTCTCATGTTTGACAGCTTATCATCGACTGCACGGTGCACCAATGCTTCTGGCG
TCAGGCAGCCATCGGAAGCTGTGGTATGGCTGTGCAGGTCGTAAATCACTGCATAATTCGTGTCGCTCAA
GGCGCACTCCCGTTCTGGATAATGTTTTTTGCGCCGACATCATAACGGTTCTGGCAAATATTCTGAAATG
AGCTGTTGACAATTAATCATCGGCTCGTATAATGTGTGGAATTGTGAGCGGATAACAATTTCACACAGGA
AACAGCCAGTCCGTTTAGGTGTTTTCACGAGCAATTGACCAACAAGGACCATAGATTATGAAAATCGAAG
AAGGTAAACTGGTAATCTGGATTAACGGCGATAAAGGCTATAACGGTCTCGCTGAAGTCGGTAAGAAATT
CGAGAAAGATACCGGAATTAAAGTCACCGTTGAGCATCCGGATAAACTGGAAGAGAAATTCCCACAGGTT
GCGGCAACTGGCGATGGCCCTGACATTATCTTCTGGGCACACGACCGCTTTGGTGGCTACGCTCAATCTG
GCCTGTTGGCTGAAATCACCCCGGACAAAGCGTTCCAGGACAAGCTGTATCCGTTTACCTGGGATGCCGT
ACGTTACAACGGCAAGCTGATTGCTTACCCGATCGCTGTTGAAGCGTTATCGCTGATTTATAACAAAGAT
CTGCTGCCGAACCCGCCAAAAACCTGGGAAGAGATCCCGGCGCTGGATAAAGAACTGAAAGCGAAAGGTA
AGAGCGCGCTGATGTTCAACCTGCAAGAACCGTACTTCACCTGGCCGCTGATTGCTGCTGACGGGGGTTA
TGCGTTCAAGTATGAAAACGGCAAGTACGACATTAAAGACGTGGGCGTGGATAACGCTGGCGCGAAAGCG
GGTCTGACCTTCCTGGTTGACCTGATTAAAAACAAACACATGAATGCAGACACCGATTACTCCATCGCAG
AAGCTGCCTTTAATAAAGGCGAAACAGCGATGACCATCAACGGCCCGTGGGCATGGTCCAACATCGACAC
CAGCAAAGTGAATTATGGTGTAACGGTACTGCCGACCTTCAAGGGTCAACCATCCAAACCGTTCGTTGGC
GTGCTGAGCGCAGGTATTAACGCCGCCAGTCCGAACAAAGAGCTGGCAAAAGAGTTCCTCGAAAACTATC
TGCTGACTGATGAAGGTCTGGAAGCGGTTAATAAAGACAAACCGCTGGGTGCCGTAGCGCTGAAGTCTTA
CGAGGAAGAGTTGGTGAAAGATCCGCGTATTGCCGCCACTATGGAAAACGCCCAGAAAGGTGAAATCATG
CCGAACATCCCGCAGATGTCCGCTTTCTGGTATGCCGTGCGTACTGCGGTGATCAACGCCGCCAGCGGTC
GTCAGACTGTCGATGAAGCCCTGAAAGACGCGCAGACTAATTCGAGCTCGAACAACAACAACAATAACAA
TAACAACAACCTCGGGATCGAGGGAAGGTCTTCCGGTGGCCAACAGCAACTTGGTGGTGCAGGCACAGGG
TCCGCAGGACAACAACAGTTAGGTGGCGCGGGTACGGGATCGGCTGGTGCCGGTCAGGGTGAAGCGGGCG
CAGGTCAAGGAGAGGCCGGGGCCGGTCAAGGTGAAGCAGGTCAACAACAGCTTGGGGGAGCTGGAACGGG
TTCAGCGGGGCAACAACAACTTGGCGGAGCAGGTACCGGATCAGCTGGAGCTGGGCAAGGAGAAGCTGGG
GCAGGACAAGGCGAAGCTGGCGCTGGTCAAGGGGAAGCTGGACAACAGCAGTTAGGCGGTGCTGGCACTG
GTTCCGCTGGACAGCAGCAATTGGGTGGGGCTGGTACTGGATCAGCCGGAGCTGGTCAGGGAGAAGCAGG
AGCGGGTCAAGGCGAGGCTGGAGCCGGCCAGGGGGAGGCGGGCCAACAACAATTAGGAGGGGCAGGTACA
GGCTCAGCAGGACAGCAACAACTCGGTGGAGCAGGAACTGGCTCTGCAGGAGCAGGCCAAGGAGAAGCCG
GTGCAGGTCAGGGGGAAGCAGGCGCCGGACAAGGGGAGGCTGGTCAACAGCAATTAGGGGGTGCTGGGAC
TGGGTCTGCCGGGCAGCAACAGCTAGGAGGTGCAGGGACGGGGTCGGCGGGTGCAGGACAGGGCGAAGCA
GGGGCTGGACAAGGAGAAGCGGGAGCAGGGCAGGGTGAGGCAGGTCAGCAGCAGCTCGGAGGTGCGGGAA
CAGGATCTGCTGGTCAGCAACAATTGGGAGGTGCTGGTACAGGTTCTGCGGGGGCGGGACAAGGTGAAGC
TGGTGCTGGACAGGGAGAGGCAGGAGCTGGCCAAGGTGAGGCTGGCTCGGGACATCATCACCACCATCAT
TAATAATGAAAGCTTCAAATAAAACGAAAGGCTCAGTCGAAAGACTGGGCCTTTCGTTTTATCTGTTGTT
TGTCGGTGAACGCTCTCCTGAGTAGGACAAATCCGCCGGGAGCGGATTTGAACGTTGCGAAGCAACGGCC
CGGAGGGTGGCGGGCAGGACGCCCGCCATAAACTGCCAGGCATCAAATTAAGCAGAAGGCCATCCTGACG
GATGGCCTTTTTGCGTTTCTACAAACTCTTTCGGTCCGTTGTTTATTTTTCTAAATACATTCAAATATGT
ATCCGCTCATGAGACAATAACCCTGATAAATGCTTCAATAATATTGAAAAAGGAAGAGTATGAGTATTCA
ACATTTCCGTGTCGCCCTTATTCCCTTTTTTGCGGCATTTTGCCTTCCTGTTTTTGCTCACCCAGAAACG
CTGGTGAAAGTAAAAGATGCTGAAGATCAGTTGGGTGCACGAGTGGGTTACATCGAACTGGATCTCAACA
GCGGTAAGATCCTTGAGAGTTTTCGCCCCGAAGAACGTTTCCCAATGATGAGCACTTTTAAAGTTCTGCT
ATGTGGCGCGGTATTATCCCGTGTTGACGCCGGGCAAGAGCAACTCGGTCGCCGCATACACTATTCTCAG
AATGACTTGGTTGAGTACTCACCAGTCACAGAAAAGCATCTTACGGATGGCATGACAGTAAGAGAATTAT
GCAGTGCTGCCATAACCATGAGTGATAACACTGCGGCCAACTTACTTCTGACAACGATCGGAGGACCGAA
GGAGCTAACCGCTTTTTTGCACAACATGGGGGATCATGTAACTCGCCTTGATCGTTGGGAACCGGAGCTG
AATGAAGCCATACCAAACGACGAGCGTGACACCACGATGCCTGTAGCAATGGCAACAACGTTGCGCAAAC
TATTAACTGGCGAACTACTTACTCTAGCTTCCCGGCAACAATTAATAGACTGGATGGAGGCGGATAAAGT
TGCAGGACCACTTCTGCGCTCGGCCCTTCCGGCTGGCTGGTTTATTGCTGATAAATCTGGAGCCGGTGAG
CGTGGGTCTCGCGGTATCATTGCAGCACTGGGGCCAGATGGTAAGCCCTCCCGTATCGTAGTTATCTACA
CGACGGGGAGTCAGGCAACTATGGATGAACGAAATAGACAGATCGCTGAGATAGGTGCCTCACTGATTAA
GCATTGGTAACTGTCAGACCAAGTTTACTCATATATACTTTAGATTGATTTCCTTAGGACTGAGCGTCAA
CCCCGTAGAAAAGATCAAAGGATCTTCTTGAGATCCTTTTTTTCTGCGCGTAATCTGCTGCTTGCAAACA
AAAAAACCACCGCTACCAGCGGTGGTTTGTTTGCCGGATCAAGAGCTACCAACTCTTTTTCCGAAGGTAA
CTGGCTTCAGCAGAGCGCAGATACCAAATACTGTCCTTCTAGTGTAGCCGTAGTTAGGCCACCACTTCAA
GAACTCTGTAGCACCGCCTACATACCTCGCTCTGCTAATCCTGTTACCAGTGGCTGCTGCCAGTGGCGAT
AAGTCGTGTCTTACCGGGTTGGACTCAAGACGATAGTTACCGGATAAGGCGCAGCGGTCGGGCTGAACGG
GGGGTTCGTGCACACAGCCCAGCTTGGAGCGAACGACCTACACCGAACTGAGATACCTACAGCGTGAGCT
ATGAGAAAGCGCCACGCTTCCCGAAGGGAGAAAGGCGGACAGGTATCCGGTAAGCGGCAGGGTCGGAACA
GGAGAGCGCACGAGGGAGCTTCCAGGGGGAAACGCCTGGTATCTTTATAGTCCTGTCGGGTTTCGCCACC
TCTGACTTGAGCGTCGATTTTTGTGATGCTCGTCAGGGGGGCGGAGCCTATGGAAAAACGCCAGCAACGC
GGCCTTTTTACGGTTCCTGGCCTTTTGCTGGCCTTTTGCTCACATGTTCTTTCCTGCGTTATCCCCTGAT
TCTGTGGATAACCGTATTACCGCCTTTGAGTGAGCTGATACCGCTCGCCGCAGCCGAACGACCGAGCGCA
GCGAGTCAGTGAGCGAGGAAGCGGAAGAGCGCCTGATGCGGTATTTTCTCCTTACGCATCTGTGCGGTAT
TTCACACCGCATATAAGGTGCACTGTGACTGGGTCATGGCTGCGCCCCGACACCCGCCAACACCCGCTGA
CGCGCCCTGACGGGCTTGTCTGCTCCCGGCATCCGCTTACAGACAAGCTGTGACCGTCTCCGGGAGCTGC
ATGTGTCAGAGGTTTTCACCGTCATCACCGAAACGCGCGAGGCAGCTGCGGTAAAGCTCATCAGCGTGGT
CGTGCAGCGATTCACAGATGTCTGCCTGTTCATCCGCGTCCAGCTCGTTGAGTTTCTCCAGAAGCGTTAA
TGTCTGGCTTCTGATAAAGCGGGCCATGTTAAGGGCGGTTTTTTCCTGTTTGGTCACTGATGCCTCCGTG
TAAGGGGGATTTCTGTTCATGGGGGTAATGATACCGATGAAACGAGAGAGGATGCTCACGATACGGGTTA
CTGATGATGAACATGCCCGGTTACTGGAACGTTGTGAGGGTAAACAACTGGCGGTATGGATGCGGCGGGA
CCAGAGAAAAATCACTCAGGGTCAATGCCAGCGCTTCGTTAATACAGATGTAGGTGTTCCACAGGGTAGC
CAGCAGCATCCTGCGATGCAGATCCGGAACATAATGGTGCAGGGCGCTGACTTCCGCGTTTCCAGACTTT
ACGAAACACGGAAACCGAAGACCATTCATGTTGTTGCTCAGGTCGCAGACGTTTTGCAGCAGCAGTCGCT
TCACGTTCGCTCGCGTATCGGTGATTCATTCTGCTAACCAGTAAGGCAACCCCGCCAGCCTAGCCGGGTC
CTCAACGACAGGAGCACGATCATGCGCACCCGTGGCCAGGACCCAACGCTGCCCGAAATT
