>Addgene plasmid #67006 | pMAL-c5X-BQ_6 | addgene partial sequence | sequence record 118498 | Amp-R 5'-ATAATACCGCGCCACATAGC-3'
ACGTTCTTCGGGGCGAAAACTCTCAAGGATCTTACCGCTGTTGAGATCCAGTTCGATGTAACCCACTCGT
GCACCCAACTGATCTTCAGCATCTTTTACTTTCACCAGCGTTTCTGGGTGAGCAAAAACAGGAAGGCAAA
ATGCCGCAAAAAAGGGAATAAGGGCGACACGGAAATGTTGAATACTCATACTCTTCCTTTTTCAATATTA
TTGAAGCATTTATCAGGGTTATTGTCTCATGAGCGGATACATATTTGAATGTATTTAGAAAAATAAACAA
CGGACCGAAAGAGTTTGTAGAAACGCAAAAAGGCCATCCGTCAGGATGGCCTTCTGCTTAATTTGATGCC
TGGCAGTTTATGGCGGGCGTCCTGCCCGCCACCCTCCGGGCCGTTGCTTCGCAACGTTCAAATCCGCTCC
CGGCGGATTTGTCCTACTCAGGAGAGCGTTCACCGACAAACAACAGATAAAACGAAAGGCCCAGTCTTTC
GACTGAGCCTTTCGTTTTATTTGAAGCTTTCATTATTAATGATGGTGGTGATGATGTCCCGAGCCAGCCT
CACCTTGGCCAGCTCCTGCCTCTCCCTGTCCAGCACCAGCTTCACCTTGTCCCGCCCCCGCAGAACCTGT
ACCAGCACCTCCCAATTGTTGCTGACCAGCAGATCCTGTTCCCGCACCTCCGAGCTGCTGCTGACCTGCC
TCACCCTGCCCTGCTCCCGCTTCTCCTTGTCCAGCCCCTGCTTCGCCCTGTCCTGCACCCGCCGACCCCG
TCCCTGCACCTCCTAGCTGTTGCTGCCCGGCAGACCCAGTCCCAGCACCCCCT
