>Addgene plasmid #67006 | pMAL-c5X-BQ_6 | addgene partial sequence | sequence record 118509 | MBP-F 5'-GATGAAGCCCTGAAAGACGCGCAG-3'
ACAATAACAATAACAACAACCTCGGGATCGAAGGAAGGTCTTCCGGTGGCCAACAGCAACTTGGTGGTGC
AGGCACAGGGTCCGCAGGACAACAACAGTTAGGTGGCGCGGGTACGGGATCGGCTGGTGCCGGTCAGGGT
GAAGCGGGCGCAGGTCAAGGAGAGGCCGGGGCCGGTCAAGGTGAAGCAGGTCAACAACAGCTTGGGGGAG
CTGGAACGGGTTCAGCGGGGCAACAACAACTTGGCGGAGCAGGTACCGGATCAGCTGGAGCTGGGCAAGG
AGAAGCTGGGGCAGGACAAGGCGAAGCTGGCGCTGGTCAAGGGGAAGCTGGACAACAGCAGTTAGGCGGT
GCTGGCACTGGTTCCGCTGGACAGCAGCAATTGGGTGGGGCTGGTACTGGATCAGCCGGAGCTGGTCAGG
GAGAAGCAGGAGCGGGTCAAGGCGAGGCTGGAGCCGGCCAGGGGGAGGCGGGCCAACAACAATTAGGAGG
GGCAGGTACAGGCTCAGCAGGACAGCAACAACTCGGTGGAGCAGGAACTGGCTCTGCAGGAGCAGGCCAA
GGAGAAGCCGGTGCAGGTCAGGGGGAAGCAGGCGCCGGACAAGGGGAGGCTGGTCAACAGCAATTAGGGG
GTGCTGGGACTGGGTCTGCCGGGCAGCAACAGCTAGGAGGTGCAGGGACGGGGTCGGCGGGTGCAGGACA
GGGCGAAGCAGGGGCTGGACAAGGAGAAGCGGGAGCAGG
